>Addgene plasmid #60886 | single polypeptide FPX biosensor for both caspase-3 and -8 | depositor partial sequence | sequence record 98140 | single polypeptide FPX biosensor for both caspase-3 and -8 sequence 2220 bps
AAGCTTGCCACCATGGTGAGCAAGAGCGAGGAGGTCATCAAAGAGTTCATGCGCTTCAAGGTGCGCTTGG
AGGGCTCCATGAACGGCCACGAGTTCGAGATCGAGGGCGAGGGCGAGGGCCGCCCCTACGAGGGCACCCA
GACCGCCAAGCTGAAGGTGACCAAGGGCGGCCCCCTGCCCTTCGCCTGGGACATCCTGTCCCCCCAGATC
ATGTACGGCTCCAAGGCGTACGTGAAGCACCCCGCCGACGTCCCCGATTACATGAAGCTGTCCTTCCCCG
AGGGCTTCAAGTGGGAGCGCGTGATGCACTTCGAGGACGGCGGTCTGGTGACCGTGACTCAGGACACCTC
CCTGCAGGACGGCACGCTGATCTACAAGGTGAAGATGCGCGGCACCAACTTCCCCCCCGACGGCCCCGTA
ATGCAGAAGAAGACCTTGGGCTGGGATTATGCCACCGAGCGCCTGTACCCCGAAGACGGCGTGCTGAAGG
GCGAGCTTCTGGGGCGCCTGAAGCTGAAGGACGGCGGCCTCAACCTGGTGGAGTTCAAGACCATCTACAT
GGCCAAGAAGCCCGTGCAACTGCCCGGCTACTACTTCGTGGACACCAAGCTGGGCATCACCTCCCACAAC
GAGGACTACACCATCGTGGAACAGTACGAGCGCTCCGAGGGCCGCCACCACCTGGGGCATGGTACAGGTA
GCACAGGCAGCGGTAGCTCCGGTACCGCCTCCGGCATTGAGACCGATGGAGGTATCGAAACTGATGGCGG
AGCCACCATCAAAGAGTTCATGCGCTTCAAGGTGCGCATGGAGGGCTCCATGAACGGCCACGAGTTCGAG
ATCGAGGGCGAGGGCGAGGGCCGCCCCTACGAGGGCACCCAGACCGCCAAGCTGAAGGTGACCAAGGGCG
GCCCCCTGCCCTTCGCCTGGGACATCCTGTCCCCCCAGATCATGTACGGCTCCAAAGCGTACGTGAGGCA
CCCCGCCGACATCCCCGATTACAAGAAGCTGCCCTTCCCCGAGGGCTTCAAGTGGGAGCGCGTGATGAAC
TTCGAAGACGGCGGTCTGGTGACCGTTACCCAGGACTCCTCCCTGCAGGACGGCACGCTGATCTGCAAGG
TGAAGATTCGCGGCACCAACTTCCCCCCCGACGGCCCCGTAATGCAGAAGAAGACCATGGGCTGGGAGGC
CTCCACCGAGATGCTGTACCCCGAAGACGGCGTGCTGAAGGGCCATAGCTATCAGGCCCTGAAGCTGAAG
GACGGCGGCCACTACCTGGTGGAGTTCGAGACCATCTACATGGCCAAGAAGCCCGTGCAACTGCCCGGCG
ATTACTGTGTGGACACCAAGCTGGACATCACCTCCCACAACGAGGACTACACCATCGTGGAACAGTACGG
GCGCTCCGAGGGCCGCCACCGTCTGGGCATGGACGAGCGGTACAAGGGCAGCACCGGCAGCGGCAGCTCC
GGATCCGCCTCCGGCGATGAGGTGGATGGAGCCGTCATCAAAGAGTTCATGCGCTTCAAGGTGCGCTTGG
AGGGCTCCATGAACGGCCACGAGTTCGAGATCGAGGGCGAGGGCGAGGGCCGCCCTTACGAGGGCACCCA
GACCGCCAAGCTGAAGGTGACCAAGGGCGGCCCCCTGCCCTTCGCCTGGGACATCCTGTCCCCCCTGATC
ATGTACGGCTCCAAGATGTACGTGAAGCACCCCGCCGACGTCCCCGATTACATGAAGCTGTCCTTCCCCG
AGGGCTTCAAGTGGGAGCGCGTGATGCACTTCGAGGACGGCGGTCTGGTGACCGCGACACAGGACTCCTC
CCTGCAGGACGGCACGCTGATCTACAAGGTGAAGATGCGCGGCACCAACTTCCCCCCCGACGGCCCCGTA
ATGCAGAAGAAGACCTTGGGCTGGGATTATGCCACCGAGCGCCTGTACCCCGAAGAAGGCGTGCTGAAGG
GCGAGCTCCTGGGGCGCCTGAAGCTGAAGGACGGCGGCCTCAACCTGGTGGAGTCCAAGACCATCTACAT
GGCCAAGAAGCCCGTGCAACTGCCCGGCTACTACTTCGTGGACACCAAGCTGGACATCACCTCCCACAAC
GAGGACTACACCATCGTGGAACAGTACGAGCGCTCCGAGGGCCGCCACCACCTGGGGCATGGCACCGGCA
GCACCTTAGCCTTGAAATTAGCAGGTCTTGATATCGGGAGCTAGCTCGAG
