>Addgene plasmid #60886 | single polypeptide FPX biosensor for both caspase-3 and -8 | addgene partial sequence | sequence record 101676 | CMV-F 5'-CGCAAATGGGCGGTAGGCGTG-3'
ACTAGAGAACCCACTGCTTACTGGCTTATCGAAATTAATACGACTCACTATAGGGAGACCCAAGCTGGCT
AGCGTTTAAACTTAAGCTTGCCACCATGGTGAGCAAGAGCGAGGAGGTCATCAAAGAGTTCATGCGCTTC
AAGGTGCGCTTGGAGGGCTCCATGAACGGCCACGAGTTCGAGATCGAGGGCGAGGGCGAGGGCCGCCCCT
ACGAGGGCACCCAGACCGCCAAGCTGAAGGTGACCAAGGGCGGCCCCCTGCCCTTCGCCTGGGACATCCT
GTCCCCCCAGATCATGTACGGCTCCAAGGCGTACGTGAAGCACCCCGCCGACGTCCCCGATTACATGAAG
CTGTCCTTCCCCGAGGGCTTCAAGTGGGAGCGCGTGATGCACTTCGAGGACGGCGGTCTGGTGACCGTGA
CTCAGGACACCTCCCTGCAGGACGGCACGCTGATCTACAAGGTGAAGATGCGCGGCACCAACTTCCCCCC
CGACGGCCCCGTAATGCAGAAGAAGACCTTGGGCTGGGATTATGCCACCGAGCGCCTGTACCCCGAAGAC
GGCGTGCTGAAGGGCGAGCTTCTGGGGCGCCTGAAGCTGAAGGACGGCGGCCTCAACCTGGTGGAGTTCA
AGACCATCTACATGGCCAAGAAGCCCGTGCAACTGCCCGGCTACTACTTCGTGGACACCAAGCTGGGCAT
CACCTCCCACAACGAGGACTACACCATCGTGGAACAGTACGAGCGCTCCGAGG
