>Addgene plasmid #60886 | single polypeptide FPX biosensor for both caspase-3 and -8 | addgene partial sequence | sequence record 101711 | BGH-rev 5'-TAGAAGGCACAGTCGAGG-3'
TCGAGCTAGCTCCCGATATCAAGACCTGCTAATTTCAAGGCTAAGGTGCTGCCGGTGCCATGCCCCAGGT
GGTGGCGGCCCTCGGAGCGCTCGTACTGTTCCACGATGGTGTAGTCCTCGTTGTGGGAGGTGATGTCCAG
CTTGGTGTCCACGAAGTAGTAGCCGGGCAGTTGCACGGGCTTCTTGGCCATGTAGATGGTCTTGGACTCC
ACCAGGTTGAGGCCGCCGTCCTTCAGCTTCAGGCGCCCCAGGAGCTCGCCCTTCAGCACGCCTTCTTCGG
GGTACAGGCGCTCGGTGGCATAATCCCAGCCCAAGGTCTTCTTCTGCATTACGGGGCCGTCGGGGGGGAA
GTTGGTGCCGCGCATCTTCACCTTGTAGATCAGCGTGCCGTCCTGCAGGGAGGAGTCCTGTGTCGCGGTC
ACCAGACCGCCGTCCTCGAAGTGCATCACGCGCTCCCACTTGAAGCCCTCGGGGAAGGACAGCTTCATGT
AATCGGGGACGTCGGCGGGGTGCTTCACGTACATCTTGGAGCCGTACATGATCAGGGGGGACAGGATGTC
CCAGGCGAAGGGCAGGGGGCCGCCCTTGGTCACCTTCAGCTTGGCGGTCTGGGTGCCCTCGTAAGGGCGG
CCCTCGCCCTCGCCCTCGATCTCGAACTCGTGGCCGTTCATGGAGCCCTCCAAGCGCACCTTGAAGCGCA
TGAACTCTTTGATGACGGCTCCATCCACCTCATCGCCGGAGGCGGATCCGGAGCTGCCGCTGCCGGTGCT
GCCCTTGTACCGCTCGTCCATGCCCAGACGGTGGCGGCCCTC
