[The description below was written by a language model from this plasmid's Addgene catalogue record.]
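Description:
The single polypeptide FPX biosensor for both caspase-3 and -8 is a mammalian expression plasmid built on the pcDNA3(+) backbone, about 7.7 kb in total with an insert of roughly 2.2 kb. It is maintained as a high-copy plasmid in E. coli under ampicillin selection, and it carries a neomycin resistance marker so that transfected mammalian cells can be selected with G418. The insert sits between HindIII and XhoI sites, both of which are preserved, and is transcribed from the CMV promoter. The listed sequencing primers (T7 promoter forward and BGH reverse) reflect the elements that normally flank the cloning site in this backbone.

The payload is a fully synthetic fusion protein arranged as ddRFP A, an IETD linker, ddFP B, a DEVD linker and ddGFP A, with a nuclear export signal at the C terminus that should keep the intact sensor in the cytoplasm. The design relies on dimerization-dependent fluorescent proteins: the A copies are dim on their own and brighten when bound by the non-fluorescent B partner. In fluorescent protein exchange (FPX), the red and green A copies compete for a single B copy, so the red-to-green balance reports which partner is engaged. IETD is the canonical caspase-8 recognition motif and DEVD that of caspase-3, so cleavage at either linker releases a different part of the polypeptide and would be expected to shift the fluorescence differently. This allows both protease activities to be read out from one construct. The record states its purpose only as an FPX biosensor, which fits ratiometric live-cell imaging of initiator and effector caspase activity during apoptosis. No feature table was supplied, so the exact element positions are not stated.
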