Addgene plasmid #60886: single polypeptide FPX biosensor for both caspase-3 and -8
Purpose: FPX biosensor
Depositing lab: Robert Campbell. Depositing organization: University of Alberta. Publication: Ratiometric biosensors based on dimerization-dependent fluorescent protein exchange. Ding Y, Li J, Enterina JR, Shen Y, Zhang I, Tewson PH, Mo GC, Zhang J, Quinn AM, Hughes TE, Maysinger D, Alford SC, Zhang Y, Campbell RE. Nat Methods. 2015 Jan 26. doi: 10.1038/nmeth.3261. PubMed 25622108.
Backbone
  Vector backbone: pcDNA3 (+)
  Backbone manufacturer: Invitrogen
  Backbone size w/o insert (bp): 5500
  Total vector size (bp): 7720
  Vector type: Mammalian Expression
  Selectable markers: Neomycin (select with G418)
Growth in bacteria
  Bacterial resistance: Ampicillin, 100 μg/mL
  Growth temperature: 37°C
  Growth strain: DH10B
  Copy number: High Copy
Gene/Insert
  Gene/Insert name: single polypeptide FPX biosensor for caspase-3 and 8 (alt names: ddRFP A-IETD-ddFP B-DEVD-ddGFP A; dimerization dependent red or green fluorescent protein (ddRFP or ddGFP) copy A and copy B)
  Species: Synthetic; synthetic construct
  Insert size (bp): 2220
  GenBank ID: KM891584
  Promoter: CMV
  Tag / fusion protein: NES sequence LALKLAGLDIGS (C terminal on insert); HindIII site (N terminal on insert)
  Cloning method: Restriction Enzyme; 5′ cloning site HindIII (not destroyed); 3′ cloning site XhoI (not destroyed)
  Sequencing primers: 5′ T7 Promoter forward primer; 3′ BGH Reverse primers
Terms and licenses: Academic/Nonprofit Terms; Industry Terms: Not Available to Industry
How to cite: single polypeptide FPX biosensor for both caspase-3 and -8 was a gift from Robert Campbell (Addgene plasmid # 60886 ; http://n2t.net/addgene:60886 ; RRID:Addgene_60886)
